Addgene plasmid #147255: pAc5.1B-EGFP-DmCCR4-dsRNAres_Q
Purpose: Insect Expression of DmCCR4-dsRNAres
Depositing lab: Elisa Izaurralde. Depositing organization: Max Planck Institute for Developmental Biology.
Backbone
  Vector backbone: Unknown
  Vector type: Insect Expression
Growth in bacteria
  Bacterial resistance: Ampicillin, 100 μg/mL
  Growth temperature: 37°C
  Growth strain: DH5alpha
  Copy number: Low Copy
Gene/Insert
  Gene/Insert name: DmCCR4-dsRNAres (alt names: twin; CG31137)
  Species: D. melanogaster (fly)
  Mutation: The following variations comprises from our S2 cell-line: 3 silent mutations compared to the sequence given by NCBI: NM_170129.2;
  Entrez Gene: twin (a.k.a. Dmel_CG31137, BEST:GH20274, CCR4, CG17741, CG31137, CG5534, CT39331, Ccr4, Dmel\CG31137, Twin, ccr4, twn)
  Cloning method: Unknown
Terms and licenses: Academic/Nonprofit Terms; Industry Terms: Not Available to Industry
Depositor comments: Plasmids from this collection were made available to the research community and donated after the lab closed. Please note that the sequence provided by the depositing laboratory may be theoretical/predicted or based on Sanger sequencing results. There may be discrepancies between sequencing results obtained by Addgene and the depositor sequence. If an Addgene verified sequence is not available, please contact before placing your order to request that our lab fully sequence the plasmid.
How to cite: pAc5.1B-EGFP-DmCCR4-dsRNAres_Q was a gift from Elisa Izaurralde (Addgene plasmid # 147255 ; http://n2t.net/addgene:147255 ; RRID:Addgene_147255)
