[The description below was written by a language model from this plasmid's Addgene catalogue record and pLannotate feature annotations shown in this document.]
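Description:
pAc5.1B-EGFP-DmCCR4-dsRNAres_Q is a 7.7 kb insect expression plasmid for producing an EGFP-tagged version of the Drosophila melanogaster CCR4 deadenylase (gene twin, CG31137) in fly cells. The catalogue lists the backbone as unknown, although the name and feature layout point to a pAc5.1-type vector. It is propagated in E. coli through a ColE1/pUC-type origin and selected with ampicillin via the AmpR β-lactamase gene and its bla promoter. The origin is annotated as a high-copy type, but the repository entry records the plasmid as low copy. Short fragments annotated as tetracycline resistance and SV40 large T antigen appear to be non-functional backbone remnants. No selectable marker for insect cells is annotated.

Expression is driven by the constitutive Drosophila actin 5C (Ac5) promoter, followed by the EGFP coding sequence and then the CCR4 open reading frame, giving an N-terminal EGFP fusion. The annotation tool labelled the insert by homology to mouse Cnot6l, a catalytic poly(A) nuclease subunit of the CCR4-NOT complex, but the catalogue identifies it as the fly orthologue. A V5 epitope sequence lies downstream of the insert; the record does not say whether it is translated in frame or preceded by a stop codon. An SV40 polyadenylation signal is annotated downstream of the V5 sequence, on the reverse strand.

The "dsRNAres" designation indicates a coding sequence made resistant to dsRNA-mediated knockdown, although the record does not detail the changes that confer this. It does note three silent differences from the NCBI reference that derive from the depositor's S2 cell line. Such constructs are typically used for complementation experiments in which endogenous CCR4 is depleted by RNAi and the tagged protein is re-expressed. The depositor sequence may be theoretical rather than fully verified.
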