Features (pLannotate 1.2.2; 10 found; start..end, strand, type, name):
     56..2568    +  promoter       Ac5 promoter: Drosophila melanogaster actin 5C promoter
   2588..3304    +  CDS            EGFP: EGFP is a basic (constitutively fluorescent) green fluorescent protein published in 1996, derived from Aequorea victoria. It is reported to be a rapidly-maturing weak dimer with moderate acid sensitivity.
   3347..4969    +  CDS            Cnot6l: CNO6L_MOUSE - Experimental evidence at protein level: Swiss-Prot protein existence level 1. Poly(A) nuclease with 3'-5' RNase activity. Catalytic component of the CCR4-NOT complex which is one of the major cellular mRNA deadenylases and is linked to various cellular processes including bulk mRNA degradation, miRNA-mediated repression, translational repression during translational initiation and general transcription regulation. Additional complex functions may be a consequence of its influence on mRNA expression. Involved in mRNA decay mediated by the major-protein-coding determinant of instab
   4995..5036    +  CDS            V5 tag: epitope tag from simian virus 5
   5136..5270    -  polyA_signal   SV40 poly(A) signal: SV40 polyadenylation signal
   5293..5377    -  CDS            large T antigen (fragment): large T antigen from SV40 (simian virus 40)
   5378..5848    +  CDS            TcR (fragment): tetracycline efflux protein; tet; confers resistance to tetracycline
   5892..6480    -  rep_origin     ori: high-copy-number ColE1/pMB1/pBR322/pUC origin of replication
   6651..7511    -  CDS            AmpR: β-lactamase; bla; confers resistance to ampicillin, carbenicillin, and related antibiotics
   7512..7616    -  promoter       AmpR promoter: bla
>Addgene plasmid #147255 | pAc5.1B-EGFP-DmCCR4-dsRNAres_Q | depositor full sequence | sequence record 289702 | Full Sequence
CTTCAAGGAATTAATTCTATATTCTAAAAACACAAATGATACTTCTAAAAAAAATCATGAATGGCATCAA
CTCTGAATCAAATCTTTGCAGATGCACCTACTTCTCATTTCCACTGTCACATCATTTTTCCAGATCTCGC
TGCCTGTTATGTGGCCCACAAACCAAGACACGTTTTATGGCCATTAAAGCTGGCTGATCGTCGCCAAACA
CCAAATACATATCAATATGTACATTCGAGAAAGAAGCGATCAAAGAAGCGTCTTCGGGCGAGTAGGAGAA
TGCGGAGGAGAAGGAGAACGAGCTGATCTAGTATCTCTCCACAATCCAATGCCAACTGACCAACTGGCCA
TATTCGGAGCAATTTGAAGCCAATTTCCATCGCCTGGCGATCGCTCCATTCTTGGCTATATGTTTTTCAC
CGTTCCCGGGGCCATTTTCAAAGACTCGTCGGTAAGATAAGATTGTGTCACTCGCTGTCTCTCTTCATTT
GTCGAAGAATGCTGAGGAATTTCGCGATGACGTCGGCGAGTATTTTGAAGAATGAGAATAATTTGTATTT
ATACGAAAATCAGTTAGTGGAATTTTCTACAAAAACATGTTATCTATAGATAATTTTGTTGCAAAATATG
TTGACTATGACAAAGATTGTATGTATATACCTTTAATGTATTCTCATTTTCTTATGTATTTATAATGGCA
ATGATGATACTGATGATATTTTAAGATGATGCCAGACCACAGGCTGATTTCTGCGTCTTTTGCCGAACGC
AGTGCATGTGCGGTTGTTGTTTTTTGGAATAGTTTCAATTTTCGGACTGTCCGCTTTGATTTCAGTTTCT
TGGCTTATTCAAAAAGCAAAGTAAAGCCAAAAAAGCGAGATGGCAATACCAAATGCGGCAAAACGGTAGT
GGAAGGAAAGGGGTGCGGGGCAGCGGAAGGAAGGGTGGGGCGGGGCGTGGCGGGGTCTGTGGCTGGGCGC
GACGTCACCGACGTTGGAGCCACTCCTTTGACCATGTGTGCGTGTGTGTATTATTCGTGTCTCGCCACTC
GCCGGTTGTTTTTTTCTTTTTATCTCGCTCTCTCTAGCGCCATCTCGTACGCATGCTCAACGCACCGCAT
GTTGCCGTGTCCTTTATGCGTCATTTTGGCTCGAAATAGGCAATTATTTAAACAAAGATTAGTCAACGAA
AACGCTAAAATAAATAAGTCTACAATATGGTTACTTATTGCCATGTGTGTGCAGCCAACGATAGCAACAA
AAGCAACAACACAGTGGCTTTCCCTCTTTCACTTTTTGTTTGCAAGCGCGTGCGAGCAAGACGGCACGAC
CGGCAAACGCAATTACGCTGACAAAGAGCAGACGAAGTTTTGGCCGAAAAACATCAAGGCGCCTGATACG
AATGCATTTGCAATAACAATTGCGATATTTAATATTGTTTATGAAGCTGTTTGACTTCAAAACACACAAA
AAAAAAAATAAAACAAATTATTTGAAAGAGAATTAGGAATCGGACAGCTTATCGTTACGGGCTAACAGCA
CACCGAGACGAAATAGCTTACCTGACGTCACAGCCTCTGGAAGAACTGCCGCCAAGCAGAGAGAGAGAGA
AAAAGAGGGAGAGCAGCTTAGACCGCATGTGCTTGTGTGTGAGGCGTCTCTCTCTTCGTCTCCTGTTTGC
GCAAACGCATAGACTGCACTGAGAAAATCGATTACCTATTTTTTATGAATGAATATTTGCACTATTACTA
TTCAAAACTATTAAGATAGCAATCACATTCAATAGCCAAATACTATACCACCTGAGCGATGCAACGAAAT
GATCAATTTGAGCAAAAATGCTGCATATTTAGGACGGCATCATTATAGAAATGCTTCTTGCTGTGTACTT
TTCTCTCGTCTGGCAGCTGTTTCGCCGTTATTGTTAAAACCGGCTTAAGTTAGGTGTGTTTTCTACGACT
AGTGATGCCCCTACTAGAAGATGTGTGTTGCACAAATGTCCCTGAATAACCAATTTGAAGTGCAGATAGC
AGTAAACGTAAGCTAATATGAATATTATTTAACTGTAATGTTTTAATATCGCTGGACATTACTAATAAAC
CCACTATAAACACATGTACATATGTATGTTTTGGCATACAATGAGTAGTTGGGGAAAAAATGTGTAAAAG
CACCGTGACCATCACAGCATAAAGATAACCAGCTGAAGTATCGAATATGAGTAACCCCCAAATTGAATCA
CATGCCGCAACTGATAGGACCCATGGAAGTACACTCTTCATGGCGATATACAAGACACACACAAGCACGA
ACACCCAGTTGCGGAGGAAATTCTCCGTAAATGAAAACCCAATCGGCGAACAATTCATACCCATATATGG
TAAAAGTTTTGAACGCGACTTGAGAGCGGAGAGCATTGCGGCTGATAAGGTTTTAGCGCTAAGCGGGCTT
TATAAAACGGGCTGCGGGACCAGTTTTCATATCACTACCGTTTGAGTTCTTGTGCTGTGTGGATACTCCT
CCCGACACAAAGCCGCTCCATCAGCCAGCAGTCGTCTAATCCAGAGACCCCGGATCGGGGTACCAACATG
GTGAGCAAGGGCGAGGAGCTGTTCACCGGGGTGGTGCCCATCCTGGTCGAGCTGGACGGCGACGTAAACG
GCCACAAGTTCAGCGTGTCCGGCGAGGGCGAGGGCGATGCCACCTACGGCAAGCTGACCCTGAAGTTCAT
CTGCACCACCGGCAAGCTGCCCGTGCCCTGGCCCACCCTCGTGACCACCCTGACCTACGGCGTGCAGTGC
TTCAGCCGCTACCCCGACCACATGAAGCAGCACGACTTCTTCAAGTCCGCCATGCCCGAAGGCTACGTCC
AGGAGCGCACCATCTTCTTCAAGGACGACGGCAACTACAAGACCCGCGCCGAGGTGAAGTTCGAGGGCGA
CACCCTGGTGAACCGCATCGAGCTGAAGGGCATCGACTTCAAGGAGGACGGCAACATCCTGGGGCACAAG
CTGGAGTACAACTACAACAGCCACAACGTCTATATCATGGCCGACAAGCAGAAGAACGGCATCAAGGTGA
ACTTCAAGATCCGCCACAACATCGAGGACGGCAGCGTGCAGCTCGCCGACCACTACCAGCAGAACACCCC
CATCGGCGACGGCCCCGTGCTGCTGCCCGACAACCACTACCTGAGCACCCAGTCCGCCCTGAGCAAAGAC
CCCAACGAGAAGCGCGATCACATGGTCCTGCTGGAGTTCGTGACCGCCGCCGGGATCACTCTCGGCATGG
ACGAGCTGTACAAGCCAAGCTTGATGAAAGGCAATCATTATAAAATGTCTCGTAACAAGGATAAGTATGA
TTCCGCTAACCGCCGCCAACAAATTTTCTTGAGCCAAGAAGATATCGCCGCCGGAAAAAAAACCAATTGG
AGCGGACTGGAAATCACCGGATGTGTGCGTAACATTTCCCCCAGCTTGTGGGAGTTCGAACACCTGACGG
CTCTGTATTTGAATGATAATCAATTGTTGCGCCTGCCGGCCGATGTGGGAATGTTGACGTCCCTGCGCAC
CCTGGATTTGAGCTCCAACAAACTGCGCAGCCTGCCGGCCGAACTGGGAGAACTGATTCAACTGCGCGAG
TTGCTGTTGAATAATAATTTCTTGCGTGTCTTGCCGTATGAAATTGGAAAATTGTTTCATCTGGTGATCC
TGGGACTGATGGGAAACCCCTTGCAGAAAGAATTTATGAATATTTATAATGAGCCCAATGGAACCCAAAA
GTTGCTGACGTATATGTTGGATAATCTGTCGTTCACGGTCAACCCCCCCCCGCAACGCCCGTGGTTGCCC
TTGGCTAAACCGAATAAGACCCGCCCCGCTTGTATCTTCACCGTGATGTGTTACAACGTCCTGTGTGATA
AATATGCCACCCGCCAGATGTATGGCTATTGCCCCAGCTGGGCCCTGTGTTGGGAATATCGCAAGAAAAG
CATCATCGACGAGATACGGCACTATGCAGCGGACATTATCAGTCTGCAGGAGATCGAAACGGAGCAATTC
TATCACTTCTTCCTGCCGGAACTCAAGAACGATGGATACGAGGGAATCTTCTCACCGAAGTCGCGTGCTA
AGACTATGTCCGAGCTGGAGAGGAAGTACGTCGATGGCTGTGCGATATTCTTCAGGGCGTCCAAGTTTAC
GCTGATCAAGGAATCACTGATCGAGTTCAATCAGCTGGCAATGGCCAATGCCGAGGGCTCCGACAACATG
CTGAACCGCGTAATGCCTAAGGATAACATCGGTCTGGCCGCACTGCTCAAGGTGAAGGAGAACGCATGGG
AGCCGATGTCCGAGGTGACGCAGATCTCGCAGCCGCTGCTCGTCTGCACGGCGCACATACACTGGGACCC
TGAGTTCTGCGACGTCAAGCTCATCCAGACGATGATGCTTAGCAATGAGTTGAAGACGATCATCGACGAG
GCGAGCCACAGTTTCCGACCTGGTCACAAGAACGACTCCAATGCTGTCCAGCTGCTGCTGTGCGGTGACT
TCAACTCGCTACCCGATTCAGGCGTTGTGGAGTTTCTCGGCAAGGGCCGCGTTTCCATGGATCATTTGGA
CTTCAAGGACATGGGCTACAAGTCCTGCCTGCAGCGGCTGCTCTCGAACGACACCAACGAGTTTACGCAC
TCGTTCAAGCTAGCCTCCGCCTACAACGAGGACATCATGCCGCACACCAACTATACGTTCGATTTTAAGG
GCATCATCGACTACATTTTCTACACGAAGACGGGCATGGTGCCGCTGGGCCTGCTGGGTCCTGTCTCCAA
TGATTGGCTGCGCGAGAATAAGGTTGTTGGATGCCCACATCCGCATATACCCTCTGATCACTTCCCACTG
CTGGTCGAGCTAGAGCTGATGCATACGGCTAGCCAACAGGCGCCTCCTAACGGGCTGATCAATCGCCGGT
AATCTAGAGGGCCCGCGGTTCGAAGGTAAGCCTATCCCTAACCCTCTCCTCGGTCTCGATTCTACGCGTA
CCGGTCATCATCACCATCACCATTGAGTTTAAACCCGCTGATCAGCCTCGACTGTGCCTTCTAAGGCCTG
AGCTCGCTGATCAGCCTCGATCGAGGATCCAGACATGATAAGATACATTGATGAGTTTGGACAAACCACA
ACTAGAATGCAGTGAAAAAAATGCTTTATTTGTGAAATTTGTGATGCTATTGCTTTATTTGTAACCATTA
TAAGCTGCAATAAACAAGTTAACAACAACAATTGCATTCATTTTATGTTTCAGGTTCAGGGGGAGGTGTG
GGAGGTTTTTTAAAGCAAGTAAAACCTCTACAAATGTGGTATGGCTGATTATGATCAGTCGACCGATGCC
CTTGAGAGCCTTCAACCCAGTCAGCTCCTTCCGGTGGGCGCGGGGCATGACTATCGTCGCCGCACTTATG
ACTGTCTTCTTTATCATGCAACTCGTAGGACAGGTGCCGGCAGCGCTCTGGGTCATTTTCGGCGAGGACC
GCTTTCGCTGGAGCGCGACGATGATCGGCCTGTCGCTTGCGGTATTCGGAATCTTGCACGCCCTCGCTCA
AGCCTTCGTCACTGGTCCCGCCACCAAACGTTTCGGCGAGAAGCAGGCCATTATCGCCGGCATGGCGGCC
GACGCGCTGGGCTACGTCTTGCTGGCGTTCGCGACGCGAGGCTGGATGGCCTTCCCCATTATGATTCTTC
TCGCTTCCGGCGGCATCGGGATGCCCGCGTTGCAGGCCATGCTGTCCAGGCAGGTAGATGACGACCATCA
GGGACAGCTTCAAGGATCGCTCGCGGCTCTTACCAGCCAGCAAAAGGCCAGGAACCGTAAAAAGGCCGCG
TTGCTGGCGTTTTTCCATAGGCTCCGCCCCCCTGACGAGCATCACAAAAATCGACGCTCAAGTCAGAGGT
GGCGAAACCCGACAGGACTATAAAGATACCAGGCGTTTCCCCCTGGAAGCTCCCTCGTGCGCTCTCCTGT
TCCGACCCTGCCGCTTACCGGATACCTGTCCGCCTTTCTCCCTTCGGGAAGCGTGGCGCTTTCTCAATGC
TCACGCTGTAGGTATCTCAGTTCGGTGTAGGTCGTTCGCTCCAAGCTGGGCTGTGTGCACGAACCCCCCG
TTCAGCCCGACCGCTGCGCCTTATCCGGTAACTATCGTCTTGAGTCCAACCCGGTAAGACACGACTTATC
GCCACTGGCAGCAGCCACTGGTAACAGGATTAGCAGAGCGAGGTATGTAGGCGGTGCTACAGAGTTCTTG
AAGTGGTGGCCTAACTACGGCTACACTAGAAGGACAGTATTTGGTATCTGCGCTCTGCTGAAGCCAGTTA
CCTTCGGAAAAAGAGTTGGTAGCTCTTGATCCGGCAAACAAACCACCGCTGGTAGCGGTGGTTTTTTTGT
TTGCAAGCAGCAGATTACGCGCAGAAAAAAAGGATCTCAAGAAGATCCTTTGATCTTTTCTACGGGGTCT
GACGCTCAGTGGAACGAAAACTCACGTTAAGGGATTTTGGTCATGAGATTATCAAAAAGGATCTTCACCT
AGATCCTTTTAAATTAAAAATGAAGTTTTAAATCAATCTAAAGTATATATGAGTAAACTTGGTCTGACAG
TTACCAATGCTTAATCAGTGAGGCACCTATCTCAGCGATCTGTCTATTTCGTTCATCCATAGTTGCCTGA
CTCCCCGTCGTGTAGATAACTACGATACGGGAGGGCTTACCATCTGGCCCCAGTGCTGCAATGATACCGC
GAGACCCACGCTCACCGGCTCCAGATTTATCAGCAATAAACCAGCCAGCCGGAAGGGCCGAGCGCAGAAG
TGGTCCTGCAACTTTATCCGCCTCCATCCAGTCTATTAATTGTTGCCGGGAAGCTAGAGTAAGTAGTTCG
CCAGTTAATAGTTTGCGCAACGTTGTTGCCATTGCTGCAGGCATCGTGGTGTCACGCTCGTCGTTTGGTA
TGGCTTCATTCAGCTCCGGTTCCCAACGATCAAGGCGAGTTACATGATCCCCCATGTTGTGCAAAAAAGC
GGTTAGCTCCTTCGGTCCTCCGATCGTTGTCAGAAGTAAGTTGGCCGCAGTGTTATCACTCATGGTTATG
GCAGCACTGCATAATTCTCTTACTGTCATGCCATCCGTAAGATGCTTTTCTGTGACTGGTGAGTACTCAA
CCAAGTCATTCTGAGAATAGTGTATGCGGCGACCGAGTTGCTCTTGCCCGGCGTCAACACGGGATAATAC
CGCGCCACATAGCAGAACTTTAAAAGTGCTCATCATTGGAAAACGTTCTTCGGGGCGAAAACTCTCAAGG
ATCTTACCGCTGTTGAGATCCAGTTCGATGTAACCCACTCGTGCACCCAACTGATCTTCAGCATCTTTTA
CTTTCACCAGCGTTTCTGGGTGAGCAAAAACAGGAAGGCAAAATGCCGCAAAAAAGGGAATAAGGGCGAC
ACGGAAATGTTGAATACTCATACTCTTCCTTTTTCAATATTATTGAAGCATTTATCAGGGTTATTGTCTC
ATGAGCGGATACATATTTGAATGTATTTAGAAAAATAAACAAATAGGGGTTCCGCGCACATTTCCCCGAA
AAGTGCCACCTGACGTCTAAGAAACCATTATTATCATGACATTAACCTATAAAAATAGGCGTATCACGAG
GCCCTTTCGT
